Addgene plasmid #65704: pONL-C1_H2B
Purpose: Expresses ONL-H2B in mammalian cells
Depositing lab: Yasushi Okada. Depositing organization: RIKEN Quantitative Biology Center (QBiC). Publication: Expanded palette of Nano-lanterns for real-time multicolor luminescence imaging. Takai A, Nakano M, Saito K, Haruno R, Watanabe TM, Ohyanagi T, Jin T, Okada Y, Nagai T. Proc Natl Acad Sci U S A. 2015 Apr 7;112(14):4352-6. doi: 10.1073/pnas.1418468112. Epub 2015 Mar 23. PubMed 25831507.
Backbone
  Vector backbone: pONL-C1
  Backbone manufacturer: Addgene #64308
  Backbone size w/o insert (bp): 5600
  Total vector size (bp): 6000
  Vector type: Mammalian Expression, Luciferase
  Selectable markers: Neomycin (select with G418)
Growth in bacteria
  Bacterial resistance: Kanamycin, 50 μg/mL
  Growth temperature: 37°C
  Growth strain: DH5alpha
  Copy number: High Copy
Gene/Insert
  Gene/Insert name: histone H2B (alt name: H2B)
  Species: H. sapiens (human)
  Insert size (bp): 400
  Promoter: CMV
  Tag / fusion protein: ONL (N terminal on backbone)
  Cloning method: Restriction Enzyme; 5′ cloning site EcoRI (not destroyed); 3′ cloning site SalI (not destroyed)
  Sequencing primers: 5′ GAGTTCGTGAAGGTGAAGGGCC; 3′ EBV Reverse
Resource information
  A portion of this plasmid was derived from a plasmid made by: hmKusabiraOrange2 (gifted from Dr Atsushi Miyawaki), Nano-lantern-H2B/pcDNA3 (Addgene #51971)
Terms and licenses: Academic/Nonprofit Terms; Industry Terms: Not Available to Industry
How to cite: pONL-C1_H2B was a gift from Yasushi Okada (Addgene plasmid # 65704 ; http://n2t.net/addgene:65704 ; RRID:Addgene_65704)
