[The description below was written by a language model from this plasmid's Addgene catalogue record and pLannotate feature annotations shown in this document.]
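Description:
pONL-C1_H2B is a mammalian expression plasmid of about 6 kb that produces human histone H2B fused to the orange Nano-lantern (ONL), a bright luminescent reporter. It is built on the pONL-C1 backbone, which has the layout of a C1-type fusion vector. The CMV immediate-early enhancer and promoter drive an open reading frame, which is followed by a multiple cloning site and the SV40 polyadenylation signal. The H2B coding sequence (roughly 400 bp) was inserted between EcoRI and SalI sites, both of which are retained, so the ONL tag sits at the N terminus of the histone. The automated annotation matches the insert best to a mouse H2B family member, but the catalogue records it as human. H2B is highly conserved, so the two are not necessarily in conflict.

In the feature table, ONL appears as the orange fluorescent protein mKO2 followed directly by a human codon-optimised Renilla luciferase. In Nano-lantern designs, energy from the luciferase reaction is transferred to the attached fluorescent protein, shifting the emission colour and raising the light output. Fusion to H2B targets this signal to chromatin, so nuclei and chromosomes can be imaged by luminescence without excitation light, including in multicolour experiments alongside other Nano-lantern variants.

The plasmid replicates in E. coli at high copy from a pUC-type origin and also carries an f1 origin. A single NeoR/KanR gene has both a bacterial and an SV40 early promoter upstream and ends with the HSV TK polyadenylation signal. It confers kanamycin resistance in bacteria and allows G418 selection of stably transfected mammalian cells. The short large T antigen, ble and bGH poly(A) hits are small fragments, most likely backbone remnants with no function.
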