Features (pLannotate 1.2.2; 17 found; start..end, strand, type, name):
     61..364     +  enhancer       CMV enhancer: human cytomegalovirus immediate early enhancer
    365..568     +  promoter       CMV promoter: human cytomegalovirus (CMV) immediate early promoter
    603..1256    +  CDS            mKO2: mKO2 is a basic (constitutively fluorescent) orange fluorescent protein published in 2008, derived from Verrillofungia concinna. It has moderate acid sensitivity.
   1261..2187    +  CDS            hRluc: Renilla luciferase human codon-optimized
   2187..2221    +  misc_feature   MCS (fragment): multiple cloning site
   2223..2600    +  CDS            H2bc9 (sequence partly withheld): H2B1H_MOUSE - Also known as Hist1h2bh Experimental evidence at protein level: Swiss-Prot protein existence level 1. Core component of nucleosome. Nucleosomes wrap and compact DNA into chromatin, limiting DNA accessibility to the cellular machineries which require DNA as a template. Histones thereby play a central role in transcription regulation, DNA repair, DNA replication and chromosomal stability. DNA accessibility is regulated via a complex set of post-translational modifications of histones, also called histone code, and nucleosome remodeling. From Mus musculus (Mouse).
   2603..2630    +  misc_feature   MCS (fragment): multiple cloning site
   2647..2731    +  CDS            large T antigen (fragment): large T antigen from SV40 (simian virus 40)
   2754..2875    +  polyA_signal   SV40 poly(A) signal: SV40 polyadenylation signal
   2909..3337    -  rep_origin     f1 ori (sequence partly withheld): f1 bacteriophage origin of replication; arrow indicates direction of (+) strand synthesis
   3364..3468    +  promoter       AmpR promoter: bla
   3470..3827    +  promoter       SV40 promoter: SV40 enhancer and early promoter
   3862..4656    +  CDS            NeoR/KanR: aminoglycoside phosphotransferase from Tn5; aph(3')-II (or nptII); confers resistance to neomycin, kanamycin, and G418 (Geneticin®)
   4677..4829    +  CDS            ble (fragment): BLE_KLEPN - Experimental evidence at protein level: Swiss-Prot protein existence level 1. Binding protein with a strong affinity to the bleomycin family of antibiotics. Binds to CL990; an antimitotic-antibiotic compound. From Klebsiella pneumoniae.
   4888..4935    +  polyA_signal   HSV TK poly(A) signal: herpes simplex virus thymidine kinase polyadenylation signal (Cole and Stacy, 1985)
   5026..5042    -  polyA_signal   bGH poly(A) signal (fragment): bovine growth hormone polyadenylation signal
   5264..5852    +  rep_origin     ori: high-copy-number ColE1/pMB1/pBR322/pUC origin of replication
>Addgene plasmid #65704 | pONL-C1_H2B | addgene full sequence | sequence record 116021 | Addgene assembled full plasmid sequence
TAGTTATTAATAGTAATCAATTACGGGGTCATTAGTTCATAGCCCATATATGGAGTTCCGCGTTACATAA
CTTACGGTAAATGGCCCGCCTGGCTGACCGCCCAACGACCCCCGCCCATTGACGTCAATAATGACGTATG
TTCCCATAGTAACGCCAATAGGGACTTTCCATTGACGTCAATGGGTGGAGTATTTACGGTAAACTGCCCA
CTTGGCAGTACATCAAGTGTATCATATGCCAAGTACGCCCCCTATTGACGTCAATGACGGTAAATGGCCC
GCCTGGCATTATGCCCAGTACATGACCTTATGGGACTTTCCTACTTGGCAGTACATCTACGTATTAGTCA
TCGCTATTACCATGGTGATGCGGTTTTGGCAGTACATCAATGGGCGTGGATAGCGGTTTGACTCACGGGG
ATTTCCAAGTCTCCACCCCATTGACGTCAATGGGAGTTTGTTTTGGCACCAAAATCAACGGGACTTTCCA
AAATGTCGTAACAACTCCGCCCCATTGACGCAAATGGGCGGTAGGCGTGTACGGTGGGAGGTCTATATAA
GCAGAGCTGGTTTAGTGAACCGTCAGATCCGCTAGCGCCACCATGGTGAGCGTGATCAAGCCCGAGATGA
AGATGAGGTACTACATGGACGGCTCCGTCAATGGGCATGAGTTCACAATCGAGGGTGAGGGCACAGGCAG
ACCTTACGAGGGACATCAGGAGATGACACTGCGCGTCACAATGGCCGAGGGCGGGCCAATGCCTTTCGCC
TTCGACCTGGTGTCCCACGTGTTCTGTTACGGCCACAGAGTTTTTACTAAATATCCAGAAGAGATCCCAG
ACTATTTCAAGCAGGCCTTTCCTGAGGGCCTGTCCTGGGAGAGGTCCCTGGAGTTCGAGGACGGCGGCTC
CGCCTCCGTGAGCGCCCACATCAGCCTGAGGGGCAACACCTTCTACCACAAGTCCAAGTTCACCGGCGTG
AACTTCCCCGCCGACGGCCCCATCATGCAGAACCAGAGCGTGGACTGGGAGCCCTCCACCGAGAAGATCA
CCGCCAGCGACGGCGTGCTGAAGGGCGACGTGACCATGTACCTGAAGCTGGAGGGCGGCGGCAACCACAA
GTGCCAGATGAAGACCACCTACAAGGCCGCCAAGGAGATCCTGGAGATGCCCGGCGACCACTACATCGGC
CACAGGCTGGTGAGGAAGACCGAGGGCAACATCACCGAGCAGGTGGAGGACGCCGTGGCCCACTCCGGTA
CCAAGGTGTACGACCCCGAGCAACGCAAACGCATGATCACTGGGCCTCAGTGGTGGGCTCGCTGCAAGCA
AATGAACGTGCTGGACTCCTTCATCAACTACTATGATTCCGAGAAGCACGCCGAGAACGCCGTGATTTTT
CTGCATGGTAACGCTACCTCCAGCTACCTGTGGAGGCACGTCGTGCCTCACATCGAGCCCGTGGCTAGAT
GCATCATCCCTGATCTGATCGGAATGGGTAAGTCCGGCAAGAGCGGGAATGGCTCATATCGCCTCCTGGA
TCACTACAAGTACCTCACCGCTTGGTTCGAGCTGCTGAACCTTCCAAAGAAAATCATCTTTGTGGGCCAC
GACTGGGGGAGCGCTCTGGCCTTTCACTACGCCTACGAGCACCAAGACAGGATCAAGGCCATCGTCCATA
TGGAGAGTGTCGTGGACGTGATCGAGTCCTGGATGGGGTGGCCTGACATCGAGGAGGAGCTGGCCCTGAT
CAAGAGCGAAGAGGGCGAGAAAATGGTGCTTGAGAATAACTTCTTCGTCGAGACCCTGTTGCCAAGCAAG
ATCATGCGGAAACTGGAGCCTGAGGAGTTCGCTGCCTACCTGGAGCCATTCAAGGAGAAGGGCGAGGTTA
GACGGCCTACCCTCTCCTGGCCTCGCGAGATCCCTCTCGTTAAGGGAGGCAAGCCCGACGTCGTCCAGAT
TGTCCGCAACTACAACGCCTACCTTCGGGCCAGCGACGATCTGCCTAAGCTGTTCATCGAGTCCGACCCT
GGGTTCTTTTCCAACGCTATTGTCGAGGGAGCTAAGAAGTTCCCTAACACCGAGTTCGTGAAGGTGAAGG
GCCTCCACTTCCTCCAGGAGGACGCTCCAGATGAAATGGGTAAGTACATCAAGAGCTTCGTGGAGCGCGT
GCTGAAGAACGAGCAGTCCGGACTCAGATCTCGAGCTCAAGCTTCGAATTCCATG
[375 nt withheld, positions 2226-2600]
TAAGTCGACGGTACCGCGGGCCCGGGATCCACCGGATCTAGATAACTGATCATAATCAGCCATACCACAT
TTGTAGAGGTTTTACTTGCTTTAAAAAACCTCCCACACCTCCCCCTGAACCTGAAACATAAAATGAATGC
AATTGTTGTTGTTAACTTGTTTATTGCAGCTTATAATGGTTACAAATAAAGCAATAGCATCACAAATTTC
ACAAATAAAGCATTTTTTTCACTGCATTCTAGTTGTGGTTTGTCCAAACTCATCAATGTATCTTAACGCG
TAAATTGTAAGCGTTAATATTTTGTTAAAATTCGCGTTAAATTTTTGTTAAATCAGCTCATTTTTTAACC
AATAGGCCGAAATCGGCAAAATCCCTTATAAATCAAAAGAATAGACCGAGATAGGGT
[37 nt withheld, positions 3008-3044]
AAAGAACGTGGACTCCAACGTCAAAGG
[49 nt withheld, positions 3072-3120]
T
[91 nt withheld, positions 3122-3212]
G
[124 nt withheld, positions 3214-3337]
CAGGTGGCACTTTTCGGGGAAATGTGCGCGGAACCCCTATTTGTTTATTTTTCTAAATACATTCAAATAT
GTATCCGCTCATGAGACAATAACCCTGATAAATGCTTCAATAATATTGAAAAAGGAAGAGTCCTGAGGCG
GAAAGAACCAGCTGTGGAATGTGTGTCAGTTAGGGTGTGGAAAGTCCCCAGGCTCCCCAGCAGGCAGAAG
TATGCAAAGCATGCATCTCAATTAGTCAGCAACCAGGTGTGGAAAGTCCCCAGGCTCCCCAGCAGGCAGA
AGTATGCAAAGCATGCATCTCAATTAGTCAGCAACCATAGTCCCGCCCCTAACTCCGCCCATCCCGCCCC
TAACTCCGCCCAGTTCCGCCCATTCTCCGCCCCATGGCTGACTAATTTTTTTTATTTATGCAGAGGCCGA
GGCCGCCTCGGCCTCTGAGCTATTCCAGAAGTAGTGAGGAGGCTTTTTTGGAGGCCTAGGCTTTTGCAAA
GATCGATCAAGAGACAGGATGAGGATCGTTTCGCATGATTGAACAAGATGGATTGCACGCAGGTTCTCCG
GCCGCTTGGGTGGAGAGGCTATTCGGCTATGACTGGGCACAACAGACAATCGGCTGCTCTGATGCCGCCG
TGTTCCGGCTGTCAGCGCAGGGGCGCCCGGTTCTTTTTGTCAAGACCGACCTGTCCGGTGCCCTGAATGA
ACTGCAAGACGAGGCAGCGCGGCTATCGTGGCTGGCCACGACGGGCGTTCCTTGCGCAGCTGTGCTCGAC
GTTGTCACTGAAGCGGGAAGGGACTGGCTGCTATTGGGCGAAGTGCCGGGGCAGGATCTCCTGTCATCTC
ACCTTGCTCCTGCCGAGAAAGTATCCATCATGGCTGATGCAATGCGGCGGCTGCATACGCTTGATCCGGC
TACCTGCCCATTCGACCACCAAGCGAAACATCGCATCGAGCGAGCACGTACTCGGATGGAAGCCGGTCTT
GTCGATCAGGATGATCTGGACGAAGAGCATCAGGGGCTCGCGCCAGCCGAACTGTTCGCCAGGCTCAAGG
CGAGCATGCCCGACGGCGAGGATCTCGTCGTGACCCATGGCGATGCCTGCTTGCCGAATATCATGGTGGA
AAATGGCCGCTTTTCTGGATTCATCGACTGTGGCCGGCTGGGTGTGGCGGACCGCTATCAGGACATAGCG
TTGGCTACCCGTGATATTGCTGAAGAGCTTGGCGGCGAATGGGCTGACCGCTTCCTCGTGCTTTACGGTA
TCGCCGCTCCCGATTCGCAGCGCATCGCCTTCTATCGCCTTCTTGACGAGTTCTTCTGAGCGGGACTCTG
GGGTTCGAAATGACCGACCAAGCGACGCCCAACCTGCCATCACGAGATTTCGATTCCACCGCCGCCTTCT
ATGAAAGGTTGGGCTTCGGAATCGTTTTCCGGGACGCCGGCTGGATGATCCTCCAGCGCGGGGATCTCAT
GCTGGAGTTCTTCGCCCACCCTAGGGGGAGGCTAACTGAAACACGGAAGGAGACAATACCGGAAGGAACC
CGCGCTATGACGGCAATAAAAAGACAGAATAAAACGCACGGTGTTGGGTCGTTTGTTCATAAACGCGGGG
TTCGGTCCCAGGGCTGGCACTCTGTCGATACCCCACCGAGACCCCATTGGGGCCAATACGCCCGCGTTTC
TTCCTTTTCCCCACCCCACCCCCCAAGTTCGGGTGAAGGCCCAGGGCTCGCAGCCAACGTCGGGGCGGCA
GGCCCTGCCATAGCCTCAGGTTACTCATATATACTTTAGATTGATTTAAAACTTCATTTTTAATTTAAAA
GGATCTAGGTGAAGATCCTTTTTGATAATCTCATGACCAAAATCCCTTAACGTGAGTTTTCGTTCCACTG
AGCGTCAGACCCCGTAGAAAAGATCAAAGGATCTTCTTGAGATCCTTTTTTTCTGCGCGTAATCTGCTGC
TTGCAAACAAAAAAACCACCGCTACCAGCGGTGGTTTGTTTGCCGGATCAAGAGCTACCAACTCTTTTTC
CGAAGGTAACTGGCTTCAGCAGAGCGCAGATACCAAATACTGTCCTTCTAGTGTAGCCGTAGTTAGGCCA
CCACTTCAAGAACTCTGTAGCACCGCCTACATACCTCGCTCTGCTAATCCTGTTACCAGTGGCTGCTGCC
AGTGGCGATAAGTCGTGTCTTACCGGGTTGGACTCAAGACGATAGTTACCGGATAAGGCGCAGCGGTCGG
GCTGAACGGGGGGTTCGTGCACACAGCCCAGCTTGGAGCGAACGACCTACACCGAACTGAGATACCTACA
GCGTGAGCTATGAGAAAGCGCCACGCTTCCCGAAGGGAGAAAGGCGGACAGGTATCCGGTAAGCGGCAGG
GTCGGAACAGGAGAGCGCACGAGGGAGCTTCCAGGGGGAAACGCCTGGTATCTTTATAGTCCTGTCGGGT
TTCGCCACCTCTGACTTGAGCGTCGATTTTTGTGATGCTCGTCAGGGGGGCGGAGCCTATGGAAAAACGC
CAGCAACGCGGCCTTTTTACGGTTCCTGGCCTTTTGCTGGCCTTTTGCTCACATGTTCTTTCCTGCGTTA
TCCCCTGATTCTGTGGATAACCGTATTACCGCCATGCAT
