>Addgene plasmid #65704 | pONL-C1_H2B | depositor partial sequence | sequence record 111678 | pONL-C1
TAGTTATTAATAGTAATCAATTACGGGGTCATTAGTTCATAGCCCATATATGGAGTTCCGCGTTACATAA
CTTACGGTAAATGGCCCGCCTGGCTGACCGCCCAACGACCCCCGCCCATTGACGTCAATAATGACGTATG
TTCCCATAGTAACGCCAATAGGGACTTTCCATTGACGTCAATGGGTGGAGTATTTACGGTAAACTGCCCA
CTTGGCAGTACATCAAGTGTATCATATGCCAAGTACGCCCCCTATTGACGTCAATGACGGTAAATGGCCC
GCCTGGCATTATGCCCAGTACATGACCTTATGGGACTTTCCTACTTGGCAGTACATCTACGTATTAGTCA
TCGCTATTACCATGGTGATGCGGTTTTGGCAGTACATCAATGGGCGTGGATAGCGGTTTGACTCACGGGG
ATTTCCAAGTCTCCACCCCATTGACGTCAATGGGAGTTTGTTTTGGCACCAAAATCAACGGGACTTTCCA
AAATGTCGTAACAACTCCGCCCCATTGACGCAAATGGGCGGTAGGCGTGTACGGTGGGAGGTCTATATAA
GCAGAGCTGGTTTAGTGAACCGTCAGATCCGCTAGCGCCACCATGGTGAGCGTGATCAAGCCCGAGATGA
AGATGAGGTACTACATGGACGGCTCCGTCAATGGGCATGAGTTCACAATCGAGGGTGAGGGCACAGGCAG
ACCTTACGAGGGACATCAGGAGATGACACTGCGCGTCACAATGGCCGAGGGCGGGCCAATGCCTTTCGCC
TTCGACCTGGTGTCCCACGTGTTCTGTTACGGCCACAGAGTTTTTACTAAATATCCAGAAGAGATCCCAG
ACTATTTCAAGCAGGCCTTTCCTGAGGGCCTGTCCTGGGAGAGGTCCCTGGAGTTCGAGGACGGCGGCTC
CGCCTCCGTGAGCGCCCACATCAGCCTGAGGGGCAACACCTTCTACCACAAGTCCAAGTTCACCGGCGTG
AACTTCCCCGCCGACGGCCCCATCATGCAGAACCAGAGCGTGGACTGGGAGCCCTCCACCGAGAAGATCA
CCGCCAGCGACGGCGTGCTGAAGGGCGACGTGACCATGTACCTGAAGCTGGAGGGCGGCGGCAACCACAA
GTGCCAGATGAAGACCACCTACAAGGCCGCCAAGGAGATCCTGGAGATGCCCGGCGACCACTACATCGGC
CACAGGCTGGTGAGGAAGACCGAGGGCAACATCACCGAGCAGGTGGAGGACGCCGTGGCCCACTCCGGTA
CCAAGGTGTACGACCCCGAGCAACGCAAACGCATGATCACTGGGCCTCAGTGGTGGGCTCGCTGCAAGCA
AATGAACGTGCTGGACTCCTTCATCAACTACTATGATTCCGAGAAGCACGCCGAGAACGCCGTGATTTTT
CTGCATGGTAACGCTACCTCCAGCTACCTGTGGAGGCACGTCGTGCCTCACATCGAGCCCGTGGCTAGAT
GCATCATCCCTGATCTGATCGGAATGGGTAAGTCCGGCAAGAGCGGGAATGGCTCATATCGCCTCCTGGA
TCACTACAAGTACCTCACCGCTTGGTTCGAGCTGCTGAACCTTCCAAAGAAAATCATCTTTGTGGGCCAC
GACTGGGGGAGCGCTCTGGCCTTTCACTACGCCTACGAGCACCAAGACAGGATCAAGGCCATCGTCCATA
TGGAGAGTGTCGTGGACGTGATCGAGTCCTGGATGGGGTGGCCTGACATCGAGGAGGAGCTGGCCCTGAT
CAAGAGCGAAGAGGGCGAGAAAATGGTGCTTGAGAATAACTTCTTCGTCGAGACCCTGTTGCCAAGCAAG
ATCATGCGGAAACTGGAGCCTGAGGAGTTCGCTGCCTACCTGGAGCCATTCAAGGAGAAGGGCGAGGTTA
GACGGCCTACCCTCTCCTGGCCTCGCGAGATCCCTCTCGTTAAGGGAGGCAAGCCCGACGTCGTCCAGAT
TGTCCGCAACTACAACGCCTACCTTCGGGCCAGCGACGATCTGCCTAAGCTGTTCATCGAGTCCGACCCT
GGGTTCTTTTCCAACGCTATTGTCGAGGGAGCTAAGAAGTTCCCTAACACCGAGTTCGTGAAGGTGAAGG
GCCTCCACTTCCTCCAGGAGGACGCTCCAGATGAAATGGGTAAGTACATCAAGAGCTTCGTGGAGCGCGT
GCTGAAGAACGAGCAGTCCGGACTCAGATCTCGAGCTCAAGCTTCGAATTCTGCAGTCGACGGTACCGCG
GGCCCGGGATCCACCGGATCTAGATAACTGATCATAATCAGCCATACCACATTTGTAGAGGTTTTACTTG
CTTTAAAAAACCTCCCACACCTCCCCCTGAACCTGAAACATAAAATGAATGCAATTGTTGTTGTTAACTT
GTTTATTGCAGCTTATAATGGTTACAAATAAAGCAATAGCATCACAAATTTCACAAATAAAGCATTTTTT
TCACTGCATTCTAGTTGTGGTTTGTCCAAACTCATCAATGTATCTTAACGCGTAAATTGTAAGCGTTAAT
ATTTTGTTAAAATTCGCGTTAAATTTTTGTTAAATCAGCTCATTTTTTAACCAATAGGCCGAAATCGGCA
AAATCCCTTATAAATCAAAAGAATAGACCGAGATAGGGT
[37 nt withheld, positions 2630-2666]
AAAGAACGTGGACTCCAACGTCAAAGG
[49 nt withheld, positions 2694-2742]
T
[91 nt withheld, positions 2744-2834]
G
[124 nt withheld, positions 2836-2959]
CAGGTGGCACTTTTCGGGGAAATGTGCGCGGAACCCCTATTTGTTTATTTTTCTAAATACATTCAAATAT
GTATCCGCTCATGAGACAATAACCCTGATAAATGCTTCAATAATATTGAAAAAGGAAGAGTCCTGAGGCG
GAAAGAACCAGCTGTGGAATGTGTGTCAGTTAGGGTGTGGAAAGTCCCCAGGCTCCCCAGCAGGCAGAAG
TATGCAAAGCATGCATCTCAATTAGTCAGCAACCAGGTGTGGAAAGTCCCCAGGCTCCCCAGCAGGCAGA
AGTATGCAAAGCATGCATCTCAATTAGTCAGCAACCATAGTCCCGCCCCTAACTCCGCCCATCCCGCCCC
TAACTCCGCCCAGTTCCGCCCATTCTCCGCCCCATGGCTGACTAATTTTTTTTATTTATGCAGAGGCCGA
GGCCGCCTCGGCCTCTGAGCTATTCCAGAAGTAGTGAGGAGGCTTTTTTGGAGGCCTAGGCTTTTGCAAA
GATCGATCAAGAGACAGGATGAGGATCGTTTCGCATGATTGAACAAGATGGATTGCACGCAGGTTCTCCG
GCCGCTTGGGTGGAGAGGCTATTCGGCTATGACTGGGCACAACAGACAATCGGCTGCTCTGATGCCGCCG
TGTTCCGGCTGTCAGCGCAGGGGCGCCCGGTTCTTTTTGTCAAGACCGACCTGTCCGGTGCCCTGAATGA
ACTGCAAGACGAGGCAGCGCGGCTATCGTGGCTGGCCACGACGGGCGTTCCTTGCGCAGCTGTGCTCGAC
GTTGTCACTGAAGCGGGAAGGGACTGGCTGCTATTGGGCGAAGTGCCGGGGCAGGATCTCCTGTCATCTC
ACCTTGCTCCTGCCGAGAAAGTATCCATCATGGCTGATGCAATGCGGCGGCTGCATACGCTTGATCCGGC
TACCTGCCCATTCGACCACCAAGCGAAACATCGCATCGAGCGAGCACGTACTCGGATGGAAGCCGGTCTT
GTCGATCAGGATGATCTGGACGAAGAGCATCAGGGGCTCGCGCCAGCCGAACTGTTCGCCAGGCTCAAGG
CGAGCATGCCCGACGGCGAGGATCTCGTCGTGACCCATGGCGATGCCTGCTTGCCGAATATCATGGTGGA
AAATGGCCGCTTTTCTGGATTCATCGACTGTGGCCGGCTGGGTGTGGCGGACCGCTATCAGGACATAGCG
TTGGCTACCCGTGATATTGCTGAAGAGCTTGGCGGCGAATGGGCTGACCGCTTCCTCGTGCTTTACGGTA
TCGCCGCTCCCGATTCGCAGCGCATCGCCTTCTATCGCCTTCTTGACGAGTTCTTCTGAGCGGGACTCTG
GGGTTCGAAATGACCGACCAAGCGACGCCCAACCTGCCATCACGAGATTTCGATTCCACCGCCGCCTTCT
ATGAAAGGTTGGGCTTCGGAATCGTTTTCCGGGACGCCGGCTGGATGATCCTCCAGCGCGGGGATCTCAT
GCTGGAGTTCTTCGCCCACCCTAGGGGGAGGCTAACTGAAACACGGAAGGAGACAATACCGGAAGGAACC
CGCGCTATGACGGCAATAAAAAGACAGAATAAAACGCACGGTGTTGGGTCGTTTGTTCATAAACGCGGGG
TTCGGTCCCAGGGCTGGCACTCTGTCGATACCCCACCGAGACCCCATTGGGGCCAATACGCCCGCGTTTC
TTCCTTTTCCCCACCCCACCCCCCAAGTTCGGGTGAAGGCCCAGGGCTCGCAGCCAACGTCGGGGCGGCA
GGCCCTGCCATAGCCTCAGGTTACTCATATATACTTTAGATTGATTTAAAACTTCATTTTTAATTTAAAA
GGATCTAGGTGAAGATCCTTTTTGATAATCTCATGACCAAAATCCCTTAACGTGAGTTTTCGTTCCACTG
AGCGTCAGACCCCGTAGAAAAGATCAAAGGATCTTCTTGAGATCCTTTTTTTCTGCGCGTAATCTGCTGC
TTGCAAACAAAAAAACCACCGCTACCAGCGGTGGTTTGTTTGCCGGATCAAGAGCTACCAACTCTTTTTC
CGAAGGTAACTGGCTTCAGCAGAGCGCAGATACCAAATACTGTCCTTCTAGTGTAGCCGTAGTTAGGCCA
CCACTTCAAGAACTCTGTAGCACCGCCTACATACCTCGCTCTGCTAATCCTGTTACCAGTGGCTGCTGCC
AGTGGCGATAAGTCGTGTCTTACCGGGTTGGACTCAAGACGATAGTTACCGGATAAGGCGCAGCGGTCGG
GCTGAACGGGGGGTTCGTGCACACAGCCCAGCTTGGAGCGAACGACCTACACCGAACTGAGATACCTACA
GCGTGAGCTATGAGAAAGCGCCACGCTTCCCGAAGGGAGAAAGGCGGACAGGTATCCGGTAAGCGGCAGG
GTCGGAACAGGAGAGCGCACGAGGGAGCTTCCAGGGGGAAACGCCTGGTATCTTTATAGTCCTGTCGGGT
TTCGCCACCTCTGACTTGAGCGTCGATTTTTGTGATGCTCGTCAGGGGGGCGGAGCCTATGGAAAAACGC
CAGCAACGCGGCCTTTTTACGGTTCCTGGCCTTTTGCTGGCCTTTTGCTCACATGTTCTTTCCTGCGTTA
TCCCCTGATTCTGTGGATAACCGTATTACCGCCATGCAT
