>Addgene plasmid #65704 | pONL-C1_H2B | addgene partial sequence | sequence record 116020 | CMV-F 5'-CGCAAATGGGCGGTAGGCGTG-3'
CTATATAAGCAGAGCTGGTTTAGTGAACCGTCAGATCCGCTAGCGCCACCATGGTGAGCGTGATCAAGCC
CGAGATGAAGATGAGGTACTACATGGACGGCTCCGTCAATGGGCATGAGTTCACAATCGAGGGTGAGGGC
ACAGGCAGACCTTACGAGGGACATCAGGAGATGACACTGCGCGTCACAATGGCCGAGGGCGGGCCAATGC
CTTTCGCCTTCGACCTGGTGTCCCACGTGTTCTGTTACGGCCACAGAGTTTTTACTAAATATCCAGAAGA
GATCCCAGACTATTTCAAGCAGGCCTTTCCTGAGGGCCTGTCCTGGGAGAGGTCCCTGGAGTTCGAGGAC
GGCGGCTCCGCCTCCGTGAGCGCCCACATCAGCCTGAGGGGCAACACCTTCTACCACAAGTCCAAGTTCA
CCGGCGTGAACTTCCCCGCCGACGGCCCCATCATGCAGAACCAGAGCGTGGACTGGGAGCCCTCCACCGA
GAAGATCACCGCCAGCGACGGCGTGCTGAAGGGCGACGTGACCATGTACCTGAAGCTGGAGGGCGGCGGC
AACCACAAGTGCCAGATGAAGACCACCTACAAGGCCGCCAAGGAGATCCTGGAGATGCCCGGCGACCACT
ACATCGGCCACAGGCTGGTGAGGAAGACCGAGGGCAACATCACCGAGCAGGTGGAGGACGCCGTGGCCCA
CTCCGGTACCAAGGTGTACGACCCCGAGCAACGCAAACGCATGATCACTGGGCCTCAGTGGTGGGCTCGC
TGCAAGCAAATGAACGTGCTGGACTCCTTCATCAACTACTATGATTCCGAGAAGCACGCCGAGAACGCCG
TGATTTTTCTGCATGGTAACGCTACCTCCAGCTACCTGTGGAGGCACGTCGTGCCTCACATCGAGCCCGT
GGCTAGATGCATCATCCCTGATCTGATCGGAATGGGTAAGTCCGGCAAGAGCGGGAATGGCTCATATCGC
CTCCTGGATCACTACAAGTACCTCACCGCTTGGTTCGAGCTGCTGAACCTTCCAAAGAAAATCATCTTT
