>Addgene plasmid #65704 | pONL-C1_H2B | addgene partial sequence | sequence record 116022 | SV40pA-R 5'-GAAATTTGTGATGCTATTGC-3'
TTATAAGCTGCAATAAACAAGTTAACAACAACAATTGCATTCATTTTATGTTTCAGGTTCAGGGGGAGGT
GTGGGAGGTTTTTTAAAGCAAGTAAAACCTCTACAAATGTGGTATGGCTGATTATGATCAGTTATCTAGA
TCCGGTGGATCCCGGGCCCGCGGTACCGTCGACTTA
[375 nt withheld, positions 177-551]
CATGGAATTCGAAGCTTGAGCTCGAGATCTGAGTCCGGACTGCTCGTTCTTCAGCACGCGCTCCACGAAG
CTCTTGATGTACTTACCCATTTCATCTGGAGCGTCCTCCTGGAGGAAGTGGAGGCCCTTCACCTTCACGA
ACTCGGTGTTAGGGAACTTCTTAGCTCCCTCGACAATAGCGTTGGAAAAGAACCCAGGGTCGGACTCGAT
GAACAGCTTAGGCAGATCGTCGCTGGCCCGAAGGTAGGCGTTGTAGTTGCGGACAATCTGGACGACGTCG
GGCTTGCCTCCCTTAACGAGAGGGATCTCGCGAGGCCAGGAGAGGGTAGGCCGTCTAACCTCGCCCTTCT
CCTTGAATGGCTCCAGGTAGGCAGCGAACTCCTCAGGCTCCAGTTTCCGCATGATCTTGCTTGGCAACAG
GGTCTCGACGAAGAAGTTATTCTCAAGCACCATTTT
